Addgene plasmid #138018: MYMH 7
Purpose: Encodes Ribosome Binding Site (RBS) variant using GFP as a reporter gene
Depositing lab: Meng How Tan. Depositing organization: Nanyang Technological University. Publication: An Expanded Synthetic Biology Toolkit for Gene Expression Control in Acetobacteraceae. Teh MY, Ooi KH, Danny Teo SX, Bin Mansoor ME, Shaun Lim WZ, Tan MH. ACS Synth Biol. 2019 Apr 19;8(4):708-723. doi: 10.1021/acssynbio.8b00168. Epub 2019 Mar 22. PubMed 30865830.
Backbone
  Vector backbone: pSEVA-331Bb
  Vector type: Bacterial Expression
Growth in bacteria
  Bacterial resistance: Chloramphenicol, 25 μg/mL
  Growth temperature: 37°C
  Growth strain: DH5alpha
  Copy number: High Copy
Gene/Insert
  Gene/Insert name: pSEVA-331Bb-1AT-GFP
  Species: Synthetic
  Mutation: TAA GAG GAG AAA
  Cloning method: Restriction Enzyme; 5′ cloning site Unknown (unknown if destroyed)
Terms and licenses: Academic/Nonprofit Terms; Industry Terms: Not Available to Industry
Depositor comments: Intermediate expression
How to cite: MYMH 7 was a gift from Meng How Tan (Addgene plasmid # 138018 ; http://n2t.net/addgene:138018 ; RRID:Addgene_138018)
