[The description below was written by a language model from this plasmid's Addgene catalogue record and pLannotate feature annotations shown in this document.]
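Description:
MYMH 7 is a bacterial expression plasmid built on pSEVA-331Bb, a BioBrick-compatible version of the SEVA broad-host-range vector series. It is one member of a set of ribosome binding site (RBS) variants from a synthetic biology toolkit for controlling gene expression in Acetobacteraceae. The 3.8 kb plasmid replicates from the pBBR1 oriV together with its cognate Rep protein, a system that functions in a wide range of Gram-negative bacteria. It also carries an incP oriT, so it can be mobilised by conjugation when transfer functions are supplied in trans. Selection is by chloramphenicol, through a cat gene driven by its own promoter. The record lists propagation in DH5alpha as a high-copy plasmid.

The payload, named pSEVA-331Bb-1AT-GFP, lies between a BioBrick prefix and suffix. Two lac operator sites are annotated just upstream of the reporter, which suggests a lac-regulated promoter region, but no promoter is annotated and the record does not name one. The variant RBS, recorded as a short synthetic sequence in the mutation field, would be expected in the unannotated gap before the coding sequence. The reporter is described as GFP in the catalogue entry, whereas the automated annotation labels this roughly 700 bp open reading frame as hfriFP; the two sources therefore disagree on its identity. Downstream rrnB T1 and T7Te terminators end the transcript, while a lambda t0 terminator and a second rrnB T1 insulate the cassette from the backbone. Fluorescence output serves as a readout of translation initiation strength, and the depositor describes this variant as giving intermediate expression, making it useful for tuning protein levels.
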