Features (pLannotate 1.2.2; 14 found; start..end, strand, type, name):
      4..98      +  terminator     lambda t0 terminator: transcription terminator from phage lambda
    146..248     +  promoter       cat promoter: promoter of the E. coli cat gene encoding chloramphenicol acetyltransferase
    249..905     +  CDS            cat: CAT_ECOLX - Experimental evidence at protein level: Swiss-Prot protein existence level 1. This enzyme is an effector of chloramphenicol resistance in bacteria. From Escherichia coli. This protein is used as a marker in many commonly used cloning vectors, such as pACYC184.
   1057..1165    +  oriT           oriT: incP origin of transfer
   1176..1838    -  CDS            pBBR1 Rep: replication protein for the broad-host-range plasmid pBBR1 from Bordetella bronchiseptica
   1839..2610    -  rep_origin     pBBR1 oriV: replication origin of the broad-host-range plasmid pBBR1 from Bordetella bronchiseptica; requires the pBBR1 Rep protein for replication
   2725..2811    -  terminator     rrnB T1 terminator: Escherichia coli rrnB; transcription terminator T1 from the E. coli rrnB gene
   2850..2871    +  misc_feature   BioBrick prefix: BioBrick prefix for parts that do not start with "ATG"
   2874..2890    +  protein_bind   lac operator: The lac repressor binds to the lac operator to inhibit transcription in E. coli. This inhibition can be relieved by adding lactose or isopropyl-β-D-thiogalactopyranoside (IPTG). lac repressor encoded by lacI
   2897..2913    +  protein_bind   lac operator: The lac repressor binds to the lac operator to inhibit transcription in E. coli. This inhibition can be relieved by adding lactose or isopropyl-β-D-thiogalactopyranoside (IPTG). lac repressor encoded by lacI
   2953..3666    +  CDS            hfriFP: hfriFP is a fluorescent protein published in 2013, derived from Herbaspirillum frisingense.
   3689..3760    +  terminator     rrnB T1 terminator: transcription terminator T1 from the E. coli rrnB gene
   3776..3803    +  terminator     T7Te terminator: phage T7 early transcription terminator
   3810..3830    +  misc_feature   BioBrick suffix: universal suffix for all parts
>Addgene plasmid #138018 | MYMH 7 | addgene full sequence | sequence record 274810 | Addgene NGS Result
TTGGACTCCTGTTGATAGATCCAGTAATGACCTCAGAACTCCATCTGGATTTGTTCAGAACGCTCGGTTG
CCGCCGGGCGTTTTTTATTGGTGAGAATCCAGGGGTCCCCAATAATTACGATTTAAATTGGCGAAAATGA
GACGTTGATCGGCACGTAAGAGGTTCCAACTTTCACCATAATGAAATAAGATCACTACCGGGCGTATTTT
TTGAGTTATCGAGATTTTCAGGAGCTAAGGAAGCTAAAATGGAGAAAAAAATCACTGGATATACCACCGT
TGATATATCCCAATGGCATCGTAAAGAACATTTTGAGGCATTTCAGTCAGTTGCTCAATGTACCTATAAC
CAGACCGTTCAGCTGGATATTACGGCCTTTTTAAAGACCGTAAAGAAAAATAAGCACAAGTTTTATCCGG
CCTTTATTCACATTCTTGCCCGCCTGATGAATGCTCATCCGGAATTTCGTATGGCAATGAAAGACGGTGA
GCTGGTGATATGGGATAGTGTTCACCCTTGTTACACCGTTTTCCATGAGCAAACTGAAACGTTTTCATCG
CTCTGGAGTGAATACCACGACGATTTCCGGCAGTTTCTACACATATATTCGCAAGATGTGGCGTGTTACG
GTGAAAACCTGGCCTATTTCCCTAAAGGGTTTATTGAGAATATGTTTTTCGTCTCAGCCAATCCCTGGGT
GAGTTTCACCAGTTTTGATTTAAACGTGGCCAATATGGACAACTTCTTCGCCCCCGTTTTCACCATGGGC
AAATATTATACGCAAGGCGACAAGGTGCTGATGCCGCTGGCGATTCAGGTTCATCATGCCGTTTGTGATG
GCTTCCATGTCGGCAGAATGCTTAATGAATTACAACAGTACTGCGATGAGTGGCAGGGCGGGGCGTAATT
TGACTTTTGTCCTTTTCCGCTGCATAACCCTGCTTCGGGGTCATTATAGCGATTTTTTCGGTATATCCAT
CCTTTTTCGCACGATATACAGGATTTTGCCAAAGGGTTCGTGTAGACTTTCCTTGGTGTATCCAACGGCG
TCAGCCGGGCAGGATAGGTGAAGTAGGCCCACCCGCGAGCGGGTGTTCCTTCTTCACTGTCCCTTATTCG
CACCTGGCGGTGCTCAACGGGAATCCTGCTCTGCGAGGCTGGCCGTAGGCCGGCCCTACCGGCGCGGCAG
CGTTACCCGTGTCGGCGGCTCCAACGGCTCGCCATCGTCCAGAAAACACGGCTCATCGGGCATCGGCAGG
CGCTGCTGCCCGCGCCGTTCCCATTCCTCCGTTTCGGTCAAGGCTGGCAGGTCTGGTTCCATGCCCGGAA
TGCCGGGCTGGCTGGGCGGCTCCTCGCCGGGGCCGGTCGGTAGTTGCTGCTCGCCCGGATACAGGGTCGG
GATGCGGCGCAGGTCGCCATGCCCCAACAGCGATTCGTCCTGGTCGTCGTGATCAACCACCACGGCGGCA
CTGAACACCGACAGGCGCAACTGGTCGCGGGGCTGGCCCCACGCCACGCGGTCATTGACCACGTAGGCCG
ACACGGTGCCGGGGCCGTTGAGCTTCACGACGGAGATCCAGCGCTCGGCCACCAAGTCCTTGACTGCGTA
TTGGACCGTCCGCAAAGAACGTCCGATGAGCTTGGAAAGTGTCTTCTGGCTGACCACCACGGCGTTCTGG
TGGCCCATCTGCGCCACGAGGTGATGCAGCAGCATTGCCGCCGTGGGTTTCCTCGCAATAAGCCCGGCCC
ACGCCTCATGCGCTTTGCGTTCCGTTTGCACCCAGTGACCGGGCTTGTTCTTGGCTTGAATGCCGATTTC
TCTGGACTGCGTGGCCATGCTTATCTCCATGCGGTAGGGGTGCCGCACGGTTGCGGCACCATGCGCAATC
AGCTGCAACTTTTCGGCAGCGCGACAACAATTATGCGTTGCGTAAAAGTGGCAGTCAATTACAGATTTTC
TTTAACCTACGCAATGAGCTATTGCGGGGGGTGCCGCAATGAGCTGTTGCGTACCCCCCTTTTTTAAGTT
GTTGATTTTTAAGTCTTTCGCATTTCGCCCTATATCTAGTTCTTTGGTGCCCAAAGAAGGGCACCCCTGC
GGGGTTCCCCCACGCCTTCGGCGCGGCTCCCCCTCCGGCAAAAAGTGGCCCCTCCGGGGCTTGTTGATCG
ACTGCGCGGCCTTCGGCCTTGCCCAAGGTGGCGCTGCCCCCTTGGAACCCCCGCACTCGCCGCCGTGAGG
CTCGGGGGGCAGGCGGGCGGGCTTCGCCCTTCGACTGCCCCCACTCGCATAGGCTTGGGTCGTTCCAGGC
GCGTCAAGGCCAAGCCGCTGCGCGGTCGCTGCGCGAGCCTTGACCCGCCTTCCACTTGGTGTCCAACCGG
CAAGCGAAGCGCGCAGGCCGCAGGCCGGAGGCTTTTCCCCAGAGAAAATTAAAAAAATTGATGGGGCAAG
GCCGCAGGCCGCGCAGTTGGAGCCGGTGGGTATGTGGTCGAAGGCTGGGTAGCCGGTGGGCAATCCCTGT
GGTCAAGCTCGTGGGCAGGCGCAGCCTGTCCATCAGCTTGTCCAGCAGGGTTGTCCACGGGCCGAGCGAA
GCGAGCCAGCCGGTGGCCGCTCGCGGCCATCGTCCACATATCCACGGGCTGGCAAGGGAGCGCAGCGACC
GCGCAGGGCGAAGCCCGGAGAGCAAGCCCGTAGGGGGGGCGCGCCCAGCTGTCTAGGGCGGCGGATTTGT
CCTACTCAGGAGAGCGTTCACCGACAAACAACAGATAAAACGAAAGGCCCAGTCTTTCGACTGAGCCTTT
CGTTTTATTTGATGCCTTTAATTAAAGCGGATAACAATTTCACACAGGAGAATTCGCGGCCGCTTCTAGA
GAATTGTGAGCGGATAACAATTGACATTGTGAGCGGATAACAAGATACTGAGCACATACTAGAGTAAGAG
GAGAAATACTAGATGCGTAAAGGAGAAGAACTTTTCACTGGAGTTGTCCCAATTCTTGTTGAATTAGATG
GTGATGTTAATGGGCACAAATTTTCTGTCAGTGGAGAGGGTGAAGGTGATGCAACATACGGAAAACTTAC
CCTTAAATTTATTTGCACTACTGGAAAACTACCTGTTCCATGGCCAACACTTGTCACTACTTTCGGTTAT
GGTGTTCAATGCTTTGCGAGATACCCAGATCATATGAAACAGCATGACTTTTTCAAGAGTGCCATGCCCG
AAGGTTATGTACAGGAAAGAACTATATTTTTCAAAGATGACGGGAACTACAAGACACGTGCTGAAGTCAA
GTTTGAAGGTGATACCCTTGTTAATAGAATCGAGTTAAAAGGTATTGATTTTAAAGAAGATGGAAACATT
CTTGGACACAAATTGGAATACAACTATAACTCACACAATGTATACATCATGGCAGACAAACAAAAGAATG
GAATCAAAGTTAACTTCAAAATTAGACACAACATTGAAGATGGAAGCGTTCAACTAGCAGACCATTATCA
ACAAAATACTCCAATTGGCGATGGCCCTGTCCTTTTACCAGACAACCATTACCTGTCCACACAATCTGCC
CTTTCGAAAGATCCCAACGAAAAGAGAGACCACATGGTCCTTCTTGAGTTTGTAACAGCTGCTGGGATTA
CACATGGCATGGATGAACTATACAAATAATAATACTAGAGCCAGGCATCAAATAAAACGAAAGGCTCAGT
CGAAAGACTGGGCCTTTCGTTTTATCTGTTGTTTGTCGGTGAACGCTCTCTACTAGAGTCACACTGGCTC
ACCTTCGGGTGGGCCTTTCTGCGTTTATATACTAGTAGCGGCCGCTGCAGC
